>Addgene plasmid #17635 | pGST2-Bro1 (1-387) | addgene partial sequence | sequence record 23586 | 17635 with pGEX5'
GCATCTCAAATCGATCGACCGAAAACCTGTATTTTCAGGGCGCCATGGGATCCATGAAACCTTACTTATT
TGACCTAAAGCTAAAAGACACAGAGAAGCTGGATTGGAAAAAAGGCCTCTCCTCATATCTCAAGAAATCA
TACGGCTCCTCACAATGGAGAACATTTTATGATGAGAAAGCTACTTCAGAACTGGATCACTTAAGGAATA
ATGCAAATGGAGAACTAGCACCTTCTTCATTGTCGGAACAAAATCTAAAATATTACTCATTTTTGGAGCA
TCTTTATTTTCGCCTGGGTAGCAAAGGATCAAGATTAAAAATGGATTTCACTTGGTATGACGCAGAATAC
TCATCGGCCCAGAAAGGATTGAAATACACGCAACATACGTTAGCATTTGAAAAGTCTTGTACTTTGTTCA
ACATTGCTGTAATCTTTACCCAAATTGCGAGGGAGAATATCAATGAGGACTACAAAAACTCAATCGCAAA
TTTGACAAAAGCTTTTTCCTGTTTTGAATATCTATCAGAAAATTTTTTGAACTCACCTTCAGTCGATCTT
CAGTCAGAAAACACTAGGTTTCTGGCTAATATTTGCCATGCAGAAGCTCAAGAATTGTTTGTCTTGAAAT
TATTAAATGATCAAATATCATCCAAGCAATATACATTAATCAGTAAACTTTCTAGAGCCACGTGTAACC
