[The description below was written by a language model from this plasmid's Addgene catalogue record.]
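Description:
pGST2-Bro1 (1-387) is a bacterial expression plasmid that produces the N-terminal portion of the budding yeast protein Bro1 (also known as Vps31, Npi3, Asi6 or Lpf2) as a glutathione S-transferase fusion. The backbone is parallel GST2, roughly 5 kb, which according to the depositor was derived from pGEX4T1 by swapping its polylinker for the one from the baculovirus expression plasmid pFastBac. This gives a multiple cloning site shared across a family of "parallel" vectors. The plasmid is maintained at high copy in E. coli under ampicillin selection. The record gives no feature table, so the promoter, origin of replication and any protease cleavage site between the tag and the insert are not explicitly stated. pGEX-family vectors generally use an IPTG-inducible tac promoter, but this is not confirmed here for this construct.

The insert, about 1.16 kb and cloned by restriction enzyme methods, encodes residues 1 to 387 of Saccharomyces cerevisiae Bro1, placed downstream of the backbone-encoded GST so that the tag sits at the N terminus of the fusion. GST allows affinity capture of the recombinant protein on glutathione resin and can also aid solubility. The associated publication concerns the structural basis for endosomal targeting by the Bro1 domain, so the construct's evident purpose is recombinant production and purification of this fragment for structural and biochemical work such as binding studies. Bro1 is a class E vacuolar protein sorting factor, and this N-terminal fragment corresponds to the region the study examined for endosomal targeting.
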