Addgene plasmid #17635: pGST2-Bro1 (1-387)
Depositing lab: James Hurley. Depositing organization: National Institute of Diabetes & Digestive & Kidney Diseases (NIDDK). Publication: Structural basis for endosomal targeting by the Bro1 domain. Kim J, Sitaraman S, Hierro A, Beach BM, Odorizzi G, Hurley JH. Dev Cell. 2005 Jun . 8(6):937-47. 10.1016/j.devcel.2005.04.001 PubMed 15935782.
Backbone
  Vector backbone: parallel GST2
  Backbone size w/o insert (bp): 5000
  Vector type: Bacterial Expression
Growth in bacteria
  Bacterial resistance: Ampicillin, 100 μg/mL
  Growth temperature: 37°C
  Growth strain: DH5alpha
  Copy number: High Copy
Gene/Insert
  Gene/Insert name: Bro1 (1-387) (alt name: Bro1)
  Species: S. cerevisiae (budding yeast)
  Insert size (bp): 1160
  Entrez Gene: BRO1 (a.k.a. YPL084W, ASI6, LPF2, NPI3, VPS31)
  Tag / fusion protein: GST (N terminal on backbone)
  Cloning method: Restriction Enzyme
  Sequencing primers: 5′ pGEX5'
Terms and licenses: Academic/Nonprofit Terms; Industry Terms: Not Available to Industry
Depositor comments: The vector backbone, parallel GST2, was made by replacing the polylinker of pGEX4T1 with the polylinker isolated from the baculovirus expression plasmid pFastBac (see PMID: 10024467).
How to cite: pGST2-Bro1 (1-387) was a gift from James Hurley (Addgene plasmid # 17635 ; http://n2t.net/addgene:17635 ; RRID:Addgene_17635)
